Addgene plasmid #33348: CMV500 empty vector
Purpose: (Empty Backbone)
Depositing lab: Charles Vinson. Depositing organization: National Cancer Institute (NCI). Publication: SREBP-1 dimerization specificity maps to both the helix-loop-helix and leucine zipper domains: use of a dominant negative. Rishi V, Gal J, Krylov D, Fridriksson J, Boysen MS, Mandrup S, Vinson C. J Biol Chem. 2004 Mar 19;279(12):11863-74. Epub 2003 Dec 31. 10.1074/jbc.M308000200 PubMed 14702347.
Backbone
  Vector backbone: Rc/CMV
  Backbone manufacturer: Invitrogen
  Backbone size (bp): 5500
  Vector type: Mammalian Expression
  Promoter: CMV
  Tag / fusion protein: Flag (N terminal on backbone)
Growth in bacteria
  Bacterial resistance: Ampicillin, 100 μg/mL
  Growth temperature: 37°C
  Growth strain: DH5alpha
  Copy number: High Copy
Terms and licenses: Academic/Nonprofit Terms; Industry Terms: Not Available to Industry
Depositor comments: The polylinker region of the pRc/CMV eukaryotic expression vector (Invitrogen) was cut with HindIII and XbaI, and the following annealed oligonucleotide was inserted: 5′-AGCTCCACCATGGACTACAAGGACGACGATGACAAGCATATGTGATGAAGCTT-3′ (underlined bases are restriction sites for NcoI, NdeI, and HindIII) and 5′-CTAGAAGCTTCATCACATATGCTTGTCATCGTCGTCCTTGTAGTCCATGGTGG-3′ (underlined bases are restriction site for XbaI). The HindIII restriction site was not regenerated and was reintroduced downstream of the FLAG sequence (DYKDDDDK).
How to cite: CMV500 empty vector was a gift from Charles Vinson (Addgene plasmid # 33348 ; http://n2t.net/addgene:33348 ; RRID:Addgene_33348)
