[The description below was written by a language model from this plasmid's Addgene catalogue record and pLannotate feature annotations shown in this document.]
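Description:
CMV500 empty vector is a mammalian expression backbone of about 5.5 kb derived from Invitrogen's pRc/CMV. It is designed for producing N-terminally FLAG-tagged proteins in transfected cells. It is propagated in E. coli as a high-copy plasmid through a ColE1/pUC-type origin, with ampicillin selection from the β-lactamase gene. An f1 origin is also present, which allows single-stranded DNA production. For selection in mammalian cells, the backbone carries a neomycin phosphotransferase gene driven by the SV40 enhancer/early promoter and terminated by an SV40 polyadenylation signal. This cassette would confer G418 resistance on stable transfectants.

The expression cassette consists of the human cytomegalovirus immediate early enhancer and promoter, a short synthetic linker, and the bovine growth hormone polyadenylation signal. According to the depositor, the original polylinker was cut with HindIII and XbaI and replaced by an annealed oligonucleotide. This oligonucleotide supplies a start codon within an NcoI site, the FLAG epitope, an NdeI site, stop codons and a reintroduced HindIII site, while the original upstream HindIII site was destroyed. A coding sequence can therefore be cloned in frame downstream of FLAG, allowing the product to be detected or immunoprecipitated with anti-FLAG reagents. T7 and SP6 promoters flank the linker and can be used for in vitro transcription or as sequencing primer sites. Several small annotated fragments (bom, HIV-1 LTR, ble, lacI and lac promoter/operator pieces) appear to be backbone remnants or short sequence matches rather than functional parts. As an empty backbone it carries no insert. The associated publication concerns dominant-negative inhibitors of transcription factor dimerization, which suggests that the vector serves as the parent plasmid and matched empty control for such constructs.
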