Features (pLannotate 1.2.2; 22 found; start..end, strand, type, name):
     28..80      -  misc_feature   bom (fragment): basis of mobility region from pBR322
    235..614     +  enhancer       CMV enhancer: human cytomegalovirus immediate early enhancer
    615..818     +  promoter       CMV promoter: human cytomegalovirus (CMV) immediate early promoter
    814..847     +  LTR            5' LTR (truncated) (fragment): truncated 5' long terminal repeat (LTR) from HIV-1
    863..881     +  promoter       T7 promoter: promoter for bacteriophage T7 RNA polymerase
    905..925     +  CDS            FLAG (fragment): FLAG® epitope tag, followed by an enterokinase cleavage site
    957..975     -  promoter       SP6 promoter: promoter for bacteriophage SP6 RNA polymerase
   1001..1225    +  polyA_signal   bGH poly(A) signal: bovine growth hormone polyadenylation signal
   1229..1250    +  promoter       SV40 promoter (fragment): SV40 enhancer and early promoter
   1271..1699    +  rep_origin     f1 ori (sequence partly withheld): f1 bacteriophage origin of replication; arrow indicates direction of (+) strand synthesis
   1785..1803    -  misc_feature   MCS (fragment): pUC18/19 multiple cloning site
   1812..2141    +  promoter       SV40 promoter: SV40 enhancer and early promoter
   2208..2999    +  CDS            neo: KKA2_KLEPN - Also known as kan, nptII. Experimental evidence at protein level: Swiss-Prot protein existence level 1. Resistance to kanamycin, neomycin, paromomycin, ribostamycin, butirosin and gentamicin B. From Klebsiella pneumoniae.
   3023..3181    +  CDS            ble (fragment): BLE_KLEPN - Experimental evidence at protein level: Swiss-Prot protein existence level 1. Binding protein with a strong affinity to the bleomycin family of antibiotics. Binds to CL990; an antimitotic-antibiotic compound. From Klebsiella pneumoniae.
   3176..3310    +  polyA_signal   SV40 poly(A) signal: SV40 polyadenylation signal
   3365..3381    -  protein_bind   lac operator: The lac repressor binds to the lac operator to inhibit transcription in E. coli. This inhibition can be relieved by adding lactose or isopropyl-β-D-thiogalactopyranoside (IPTG). lac repressor encoded by lacI
   3389..3419    -  promoter       lac promoter: promoter for the E. coli lac operon
   3434..3455    -  protein_bind   CAP binding site: CAP binding activates transcription in the presence of cAMP. E. coli catabolite activator protein
   3468..3560    -  CDS            lacI (fragment): lac repressor; lacI; The lac repressor binds to the lac operator to inhibit transcription in E. coli. This inhibition can be relieved by adding lactose or isopropyl-β-D-thiogalactopyranoside (IPTG).
   3743..4331    -  rep_origin     ori: high-copy-number ColE1/pMB1/pBR322/pUC origin of replication
   4502..5362    -  CDS            AmpR: β-lactamase; bla; confers resistance to ampicillin, carbenicillin, and related antibiotics
   5363..5467    -  promoter       AmpR promoter: bla
>Addgene plasmid #33348 | CMV500 empty vector | addgene full sequence | sequence record 411155 | Addgene NGS Result
GACGGATCGGGAGATCTCCCGATCCCCTATGGTGCACTCTCAGTACAATCTGCTCTGATGCCGCATAGTT
AAGCCAGTATCTGCTCCCTGCTTGTGTGTTGGAGGTCGCTGAGTAGTGCGCGAGCAAAATTTAAGCTACA
ACAAGGCAAGGCTTGACCGACAATTGCATGAAGAATCTGCTTAGGGTTAGGCGTTTTGCGCTGCTTCGCG
ATGTACGGGCCAGATATACGCGTTGACATTGATTATTGACTAGTTATTAATAGTAATCAATTACGGGGTC
ATTAGTTCATAGCCCATATATGGAGTTCCGCGTTACATAACTTACGGTAAATGGCCCGCCTGGCTGACCG
CCCAACGACCCCCGCCCATTGACGTCAATAATGACGTATGTTCCCATAGTAACGCCAATAGGGACTTTCC
ATTGACGTCAATGGGTGGAGTATTTACGGTAAACTGCCCACTTGGCAGTACATCAAGTGTATCATATGCC
AAGTACGCCCCCTATTGACGTCAATGACGGTAAATGGCCCGCCTGGCATTATGCCCAGTACATGACCTTA
TGGGACTTTCCTACTTGGCAGTACATCTACGTATTAGTCATCGCTATTACCATGGTGATGCGGTTTTGGC
AGTACATCAATGGGCGTGGATAGCGGTTTGACTCACGGGGATTTCCAAGTCTCCACCCCATTGACGTCAA
TGGGAGTTTGTTTTGGCACCAAAATCAACGGGACTTTCCAAAATGTCGTAACAACTCCGCCCCATTGACG
CAAATGGGCGGTAGGCGTGTACGGTGGGAGGTCTATATAAGCAGAGCTCTCTGGCTAACTAGAGAACCCA
CTGCTTACTGGCTTATCGAAATTAATACGACTCACTATAGGGAGACCCAAGCTCCACCATGGACTACAAG
GACGACGATGACAAGCATATGTGATGAAGCTTCTAGAGGGCCCTATTCTATAGTGTCACCTAAATGCTAG
AGCTCGCTGATCAGCCTCGACTGTGCCTTCTAGTTGCCAGCCATCTGTTGTTTGCCCCTCCCCCGTGCCT
TCCTTGACCCTGGAAGGTGCCACTCCCACTGTCCTTTCCTAATAAAATGAGGAAATTGCATCGCATTGTC
TGAGTAGGTGTCATTCTATTCTGGGGGGTGGGGTGGGGCAGGACAGCAAGGGGGAGGATTGGGAAGACAA
TAGCAGGCATGCTGGGGATGCGGTGGGCTCTATGGCTTCTGAGGCGGAAAGAACCAGCTGGGGCTCGAGG
GGGGATCCCC
[124 nt withheld, positions 1271-1394]
C
[91 nt withheld, positions 1396-1486]
A
[49 nt withheld, positions 1488-1536]
CCTTTGACGTTGGAGTCCACGTTCTTT
[37 nt withheld, positions 1564-1600]
ACCCTATCTCGGTCTATTCTTTTGATTTATAAGGGATTTTGCCGATTTCGGCCTATTGGTTAAAAAATGA
GCTGATTTAACAAAAATTTAACGCGAATTTTAACAAAATATTAACGCTTACAATTTAAATATTTGCTTAT
ACAATCT
[37 nt withheld, positions 1748-1784]
GGGTACCGAGCTCGAATTCTGTGGAATGTGTGTCAGTTAGGGTGTGGAAAGTCCCCAGGCTCCCCAGCAG
GCAGAAGTATGCAAAGCATGCATCTCAATTAGTCAGCAACCAGGTGTGGAAAGTCCCCAGGCTCCCCAGC
AGGCAGAAGTATGCAAAGCATGCATCTCAATTAGTCAGCAACCATAGTCCCGCCCCTAACTCCGCCCATC
CCGCCCCTAACTCCGCCCAGTTCCGCCCATTCTCCGCCCCATGGCTGACTAATTTTTTTTATTTATGCAG
AGGCCGAGGCCGCCTCGGCCTCTGAGCTATTCCAGAAGTAGTGAGGAGGCTTTTTTGGAGGCCTAGGCTT
TTGCAAAAAGCTCCCGGGAGCTTGGATATCCATTTTCGGATCTGATCAAGAGACAGGATGAGGATCGTTT
CGCATGATTGAACAAGATGGATTGCACGCAGGTTCTCCGGCCGCTTGGGTGGAGAGGCTATTCGGCTATG
ACTGGGCACAACAGACAATCGGCTGCTCTGATGCCGCCGTGTTCCGGCTGTCAGCGCAGGGGCGCCCGGT
TCTTTTTGTCAAGACCGACCTGTCCGGTGCCCTGAATGAACTGCAGGACGAGGCAGCGCGGCTATCGTGG
CTGGCCACGACGGGCGTTCCTTGCGCAGCTGTGCTCGACGTTGTCACTGAAGCGGGAAGGGACTGGCTGC
TATTGGGCGAAGTGCCGGGGCAGGATCTCCTGTCATCTCACCTTGCTCCTGCCGAGAAAGTATCCATCAT
GGCTGATGCAATGCGGCGGCTGCATACGCTTGATCCGGCTACCTGCCCATTCGACCACCAAGCGAAACAT
CGCATCGAGCGAGCACGTACTCGGATGGAAGCCGGTCTTGTCGATCAGGATGATCTGGACGAAGAGCATC
AGGGGCTCGCGCCAGCCGAACTGTTCGCCAGGCTCAAGGCGCGCATGCCCGACGGCGAGGATCTCGTCGT
GACCCATGGCGATGCCTGCTTGCCGAATATCATGGTGGAAAATGGCCGCTTTTCTGGATTCATCGACTGT
GGCCGGCTGGGTGTGGCGGACCGCTATCAGGACATAGCGTTGGCTACCCGTGATATTGCTGAAGAGCTTG
GCGGCGAATGGGCTGACCGCTTCCTCGTGCTTTACGGTATCGCCGCTCCCGATTCGCAGCGCATCGCCTT
CTATCGCCTTCTTGACGAGTTCTTCTGAGCGGGACTCTGGGGTTCGAAATGACCGACCAAGCGACGCCCA
ACCTGCCATCACGAGATTTCGATTCCACCGCCGCCTTCTATGAAAGGTTGGGCTTCGGAATCGTTTTCCG
GGACGCCGGCTGGATGATCCTCCAGCGCGGGGATCTCATGCTGGAGTTCTTCGCCCACCCCAACTTGTTT
ATTGCAGCTTATAATGGTTACAAATAAAGCAATAGCATCACAAATTTCACAAATAAAGCATTTTTTTCAC
TGCATTCTAGTTGTGGTTTGTCCAAACTCATCAATGTATCTTATCATGTCTGGATCCGTCGACCTCGAGA
GCTTGGCGTAATCATGGTCATAGCTGTTTCCTGTGTGAAATTGTTATCCGCTCACAATTCCACACAACAT
ACGAGCCGGAAGCATAAAGTGTAAAGCCTGGGGTGCCTAATGAGTGAGCTAACTCACATTAATTGCGTTG
CGCTCACTGCCCGCTTTCCAGTCGGGAAACCTGTCGTGCCAGCTGCATTAATGAATCGGCCAACGCGCGG
GGAGAGGCGGTTTGCGTATTGGGCGCTCTTCCGCTTCCTCGCTCACTGACTCGCTGCGCTCGGTCGTTCG
GCTGCGGCGAGCGGTATCAGCTCACTCAAAGGCGGTAATACGGTTATCCACAGAATCAGGGGATAACGCA
GGAAAGAACATGTGAGCAAAAGGCCAGCAAAAGGCCAGGAACCGTAAAAAGGCCGCGTTGCTGGCGTTTT
TCCATAGGCTCCGCCCCCCTGACGAGCATCACAAAAATCGACGCTCAAGTCAGAGGTGGCGAAACCCGAC
AGGACTATAAAGATACCAGGCGTTTCCCCCTGGAAGCTCCCTCGTGCGCTCTCCTGTTCCGACCCTGCCG
CTTACCGGATACCTGTCCGCCTTTCTCCCTTCGGGAAGCGTGGCGCTTTCTCATAGCTCACGCTGTAGGT
ATCTCAGTTCGGTGTAGGTCGTTCGCTCCAAGCTGGGCTGTGTGCACGAACCCCCCGTTCAGCCCGACCG
CTGCGCCTTATCCGGTAACTATCGTCTTGAGTCCAACCCGGTAAGACACGACTTATCGCCACTGGCAGCA
GCCACTGGTAACAGGATTAGCAGAGCGAGGTATGTAGGCGGTGCTACAGAGTTCTTGAAGTGGTGGCCTA
ACTACGGCTACACTAGAAGAACAGTATTTGGTATCTGCGCTCTGCTGAAGCCAGTTACCTTCGGAAAAAG
AGTTGGTAGCTCTTGATCCGGCAAACAAACCACCGCTGGTAGCGGTGGTTTTTTTGTTTGCAAGCAGCAG
ATTACGCGCAGAAAAAAAGGATCTCAAGAAGATCCTTTGATCTTTTCTACGGGGTCTGACGCTCAGTGGA
ACGAAAACTCACGTTAAGGGATTTTGGTCATGAGATTATCAAAAAGGATCTTCACCTAGATCCTTTTAAA
TTAAAAATGAAGTTTTAAATCAATCTAAAGTATATATGAGTAAACTTGGTCTGACAGTTACCAATGCTTA
ATCAGTGAGGCACCTATCTCAGCGATCTGTCTATTTCGTTCATCCATAGTTGCCTGACTCCCCGTCGTGT
AGATAACTACGATACGGGAGGGCTTACCATCTGGCCCCAGTGCTGCAATGATACCGCGAGACCCACGCTC
ACCGGCTCCAGATTTATCAGCAATAAACCAGCCAGCCGGAAGGGCCGAGCGCAGAAGTGGTCCTGCAACT
TTATCCGCCTCCATCCAGTCTATTAATTGTTGCCGGGAAGCTAGAGTAAGTAGTTCGCCAGTTAATAGTT
TGCGCAACGTTGTTGCCATTGCTACAGGCATCGTGGTGTCACGCTCGTCGTTTGGTATGGCTTCATTCAG
CTCCGGTTCCCAACGATCAAGGCGAGTTACATGATCCCCCATGTTGTGCAAAAAAGCGGTTAGCTCCTTC
GGTCCTCCGATCGTTGTCAGAAGTAAGTTGGCCGCAGTGTTATCACTCATGGTTATGGCAGCACTGCATA
ATTCTCTTACTGTCATGCCATCCGTAAGATGCTTTTCTGTGACTGGTGAGTACTCAACCAAGTCATTCTG
AGAATAGTGTATGCGGCGACCGAGTTGCTCTTGCCCGGCGTCAATACGGGATAATACCGCGCCACATAGC
AGAACTTTAAAAGTGCTCATCATTGGAAAACGTTCTTCGGGGCGAAAACTCTCAAGGATCTTACCGCTGT
TGAGATCCAGTTCGATGTAACCCACTCGTGCACCCAACTGATCTTCAGCATCTTTTACTTTCACCAGCGT
TTCTGGGTGAGCAAAAACAGGAAGGCAAAATGCCGCAAAAAAGGGAATAAGGGCGACACGGAAATGTTGA
ATACTCATACTCTTCCTTTTTCAATATTATTGAAGCATTTATCAGGGTTATTGTCTCATGAGCGGATACA
TATTTGAATGTATTTAGAAAAATAAACAAATAGGGGTTCCGCGCACATTTCCCCGAAAAGTGCCACCTGA
CGTC
