>Addgene plasmid #33348 | CMV500 empty vector | addgene partial sequence | sequence record 41510 | CMV-F 5'-CGCAAATGGGCGGTAGGCGTG-3'
GAGCTCTCTGGCTAACTAGAGAACCCACTGCTTACTGGCTTATCGAAATTAATACGACTCACTATAGGGA
GACCCAAGCTCCACCATGGACTACAAGGACGACGATGACAAGCATATGTGATGAAGCTTCTAGAGGGCCC
TATTCTATAGTGTCACCTAAATGCTAGAGCTCGCTGATCAGCCTCGACTGTGCCTTCTAGTTGCCAGCCA
TCTGTTGTTTGCCCCTCCCCCGTGCCTTCCTTGACCCTGGAAGGTGCCACTCCCACTGTCCTTTCCTAAT
AAAATGAGGAAATTGCATCGCATTGTCTGAGTAGGTGTCATTCTATTCTGGGGGGTGGGGTGGGGCAGGA
CAGCAAGGGGGAGGATTGGGAAGACAATAGCAGGCATGCTGGGGATGCGGTGGGCTCTATGGCTTCTGAG
GCGGAAAGAACCAGCTGGGGCTCGAGGGGGGATCCCC
[124 nt withheld, positions 458-581]
C
[91 nt withheld, positions 583-673]
A
[49 nt withheld, positions 675-723]
CCTTTGACGTTGGAGTCCACGTTCTTT
[37 nt withheld, positions 751-787]
ACC
